>Addgene plasmid #18422 | T4 Lysozyme Y88-[A] WT* | addgene partial sequence | sequence record 24208 | 3primeUP
GCNANGAAAAGCCCGCTCATTAGGCGGGCTCAGATCTGCTCATGTTTGACAGCTTATCATCGATANGCTT
CGGCAATAAATTCTTGATATGTTTTCATATGTTTCCTTTAAATATTTTAATTAGTAATTGTCTATTCAAG
TAATTGTGAATATACTATCACAATTCCAAGAGAAAGTAAACAGCTTTATAGATTTTTATACGCGTCCCAA
GTGCCAGTTCTAAACGTTGTAATGACTCGTTTTGCGCGATTAGGTGTTTGATTATACCATCTACTTTTAG
CTAAGTTAACTGCTGCTTCATCCCAGCGTTTTTGTTGAAGCATACGTAAAGAGTTAGTAAATCCTGCCAC
ACCGGTTTCTCCCATTTGGAAAACCATATTAATCAATGCAGCGCGACGAACCGCATCAAGAGAATCTGCA
TAAACCGGTTTTAATTTAGCATTTCTCAGAATTCCGCGAACAGCAGCATCAACATCCTGATTAAAGAGTT
TTTCAGCCTCATCTTTTGTAATTACACCATTAGTATTACGCCCAATAGCTTTATCTAATTCAGATTTAGC
AGCATTAAGTGATGGACTTTTTGTAAGCAAATGACCGATGCCAATAGTGTAATAGCCTTCTGTGTCTTTA
TAGATTTTAAGTCTAAGACCTTCATCTATACGTAACATTTCAAATATATTCATAATACCTCCTAAGCATC
GATGGATCCTGTTTCCTGTGTGAAATTGTTATCCGCTCACAATTCCACACATTATACGAGCCGATGATAA
TTGTCACAGGGGGATGGGGAGTANGCTGATCNGGTTCCGTGTGAATTGTANCGCTCNANN
