[The description below was written by a language model from this plasmid's Addgene catalogue record.]
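Description:
T4 Lysozyme Y88-[A] WT* is a bacterial expression plasmid built on the pHS1403 backbone (about 5 kb without insert) that carries a mutant form of the bacteriophage T4 lysozyme gene (gene e). It is maintained in E. coli as a high-copy plasmid under ampicillin selection. The record does not name the origin of replication or the promoter that drives expression, and no feature table is provided, so the regulatory elements of the backbone cannot be described from the available information.

The insert is roughly 600 bp and was cloned as a BamHI–HindIII fragment, with both sites preserved. According to the depositor's note, the BamHI site lies 27 bp from the start codon and the HindIII site 115 bp from the stop codon, so the fragment includes short flanking untranslated regions around the lysozyme coding sequence and can be excised or swapped with these two enzymes. No tags or fusion partners are listed. The mutation is recorded as "Y88-[A] WT*". This notation most plausibly indicates an alanine inserted after tyrosine 88, and "WT*" is conventionally used for the cysteine-free pseudo-wild-type T4 lysozyme background. The record does not spell out either point, so both readings should be treated as interpretation.

The record does not state an intended use. Given the nature of the construct, it would serve to produce this lysozyme variant in bacteria, as is typical for the structural, stability and folding studies in which T4 lysozyme is a widely used model protein.
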