Addgene plasmid #18422: T4 Lysozyme Y88-[A] WT*
Depositing lab: Brian Matthews. Depositing organization: University of Oregon.
Backbone
  Vector backbone: pHS1403
  Backbone size w/o insert (bp): 5000
  Vector type: Bacterial Expression
Growth in bacteria
  Bacterial resistance: Ampicillin, 100 μg/mL
  Growth temperature: 37°C
  Growth strain: DH5alpha
  Copy number: High Copy
Gene/Insert
  Gene/Insert name: T4 Lysozyme
  Species: Bacteriophage T4
  Insert size (bp): 600
  Mutation: Y88-[A] WT*
  GenBank ID: NP_049736
  Entrez Gene: e (a.k.a. T4p123)
  Cloning method: Restriction Enzyme; 5′ cloning site BamHI (not destroyed); 3′ cloning site HindIII (not destroyed)
  Sequencing primers: 5′ na; 3′ GGCGTATCACGAGGCCC
Terms and licenses: Academic/Nonprofit Terms; Industry Terms: Not Available to Industry
Depositor comments: The BamHI site is 27 bp from the ATG and the HindIII site is 115 bp from the stop.
How to cite: T4 Lysozyme Y88-[A] WT* was a gift from Brian Matthews (Addgene plasmid # 18422 ; http://n2t.net/addgene:18422 ; RRID:Addgene_18422)
